>Addgene plasmid #188853 | Terminase_Lambda | addgene full sequence | sequence record 369440 | Addgene NGS Result
TTTTTCTTCACAACCGGCACGGAACTCGCTCGGGCTGGCCCCGGTGCATTTTTTAAATACCCGCGAGAAA
TAGAGTTGATCGTCAAAACCAACATTGCGACCGACGGTGGCGATAGGCATCCGGGTGGTGCTCAAAAGCA
GCTTCGCCTGGCTGATACGTTGGTCCTCGCGCCAGCTTAAGACGCTAATCCCTAACTGCTGGCGGAAAAG
ATGTGACAGACGCGACGGCGACAAGCAAACATGCTGTGCGACGCTGGCGATATCAAAATTGCTGTCTGCC
AGGTGATCGCTGATGTACTGACAAGCCTCGCGTACCCGATTATCCATCGGTGGATGGAGCGACTCGTTAA
TCGCTTCCATGCGCCGCAGTAACAATTGCTCAAGCAGATTTATCGCCAGCAGCTCCGAATAGCGCCCTTC
CCCTTGCCCGGCGTTAATGATTTGCCCAAACAGGTCGCTGAAATGCGGCTGGTGCGCTTCATCCGGGCGA
AAGAACCCCGTATTGGCAAATATTGACGGCCAGTTAAGCCATTCATGCCAGTAGGCGCGCGGACGAAAGT
AAACCCACTGGTGATACCATTCGCGAGCCTCCGGATGACGACCGTAGTGATGAATCTCTCCTGGCGGGAA
CAGCAAAATATCACCCGGTCGGCAAACAAATTCTCGTCCCTGATTTTTCACCACCCCCTGACCGCGAATG
GTGAGATTGAGAATATAACCTTTCATTCCCAGCGGTCGGTCGATAAAAAAATCGAGATAACCGTTGGCCT
CAATCGGCGTTAAACCCGCCACCAGATGGGCATTAAACGAGTATCCCGGCAGCAGGGGATCATTTTGCGC
TTCAGCCATACTTTTCATACTCCCGCCATTCAGAGAAGAAACCAATTGTCCATATTGCATCAGACATTGC
CGTCACTGCGTCTTTTACTGGCTCTTCTCGCTAACCAAACCGGTAACCCCGCTTATTAAAAGCATTCTGT
AACAAAGCGGGACCAAAGCCATGACAAAAACGCGTAACAAAAGTGTCTATAATCACGGCAGAAAAGTCCA
CATTGATTATTTGCACGGCGTCACACTTTGCTATGCCATAGCATTTTTATCCATAAGATTAGCGGATCCT
ACCTGACGCTTTTTATCGCAACTCTCTACTGTTTCTCCATACCCGTTTTTTGGGCTAACAGGAGGAATTA
ACCATGAATATATCGAACAGTCAGGTTAACAGGCTGCGGCATTTTGTCCGCGCCGGGCTTCGCTCACTGT
TCAGGCCGGAGCCACAGACCGCCGTTGAATGGGCGGATGCTAATTACTATCTCCCGAAAGAATCCGCATA
CCAGGAAGGGCGCTGGGAAACACTGCCCTTTCAGCGGGCCATCATGAATGCGATGGGCAGCGACTACATC
CGTGAGGTGAATGTGGTGAAGTCTGCCCGTGTCGGTTATTCCAAAATGCTGCTGGGTGTTTATGCCTACT
TTATAGAGCATAAGCAGCGCAACACCCTTATCTGGTTGCCGACGGATGGTGATGCCGAGAACTTTATGAA
AACCCACGTTGAGCCGACTATTCGTGATATTCCGTCGCTGCTGGCGCTGGCCCCGTGGTATGGCAAAAAG
CACCGGGATAACACGCTCACCATGAAGCGTTTCACTAATGGGCGTGGCTTCTGGTGCCTGGGCGGTAAAG
CGGCAAAAAACTACCGTGAAAAGTCGGTGGATGTGGCGGGTTATGATGAACTTGCTGCTTTTGATGATGA
TATTGAACAGGAAGGCTCTCCGACGTTCCTGGGTGACAAGCGTATTGAAGGCTCGGTCTGGCCAAAGTCC
ATCCGTGGCTCCACGCCAAAAGTGAGAGGCACCTGTCAGATTGAGCGTGCAGCCAGTGAATCCCCGCATT
TTATGCGTTTTCATGTTGCCTGCCCGCATTGCGGGGAGGAGCAGTATCTTAAATTTGGCGACAAAGAGAC
GCCGTTTGGCCTCAAATGGACGCCGGATGACCCCTCCAGCGTGTTTTATCTCTGCGAGCATAATGCCTGC
GTCATCCGCCAGCAGGAGCTGGACTTTACTGATGCCCGTTATATCTGCGAAAAGACCGGGATCTGGACCC
GTGATGGCATTCTCTGGTTTTCGTCATCCGGTGAAGAGATTGAGCCACCTGACAGTGTGACCTTTCACAT
CTGGACAGCGTACAGCCCGTTCACCACCTGGGTGCAGATTGTCAAAGACTGGATGAAAACGAAAGGGGAT
ACGGGAAAACGTAAAACCTTCGTAAACACCACGCTCGGTGAGACGTGGGAGGCGAAAATTGGCGAACGTC
CGGATGCTGAAGTGATGGCAGAGCGGAAAGAGCATTATTCAGCGCCCGTTCCTGACCGTGTGGCTTACCT
GACCGCCGGTATCGACTCCCAGCTGGACCGCTACGAAATGCGCGTATGGGGATGGGGGCCGGGTGAGGAA
AGCTGGCTGATTGACCGGCAGATTATTATGGGCCGCCACGACGATGAACAGACGCTGCTGCGTGTGGATG
AGGCCATCAATAAAACCTATACCCGCCGGAATGGTGCAGAAATGTCGATATCCCGTATCTGCTGGGATAC
TGGCGGGATTGACCCGACCATTGTGTATGAACGCTCGAAAAAACATGGGCTGTTCCGGGTGATCCCCATT
AAAGGGGCATCCGTCTACGGAAAGCCGGTGGCCAGCATGCCACGTAAGCGAAACAAAAACGGGGTTTACC
TTACCGAAATCGGTACGGATACCGCGAAAGAGCAGATTTATAACCGCTTCACACTGACGCCGGAAGGGGA
TGAACCGCTTCCCGGTGCCGTTCACTTCCCGAATAACCCGGATATTTTTGATCTGACCGAAGCGCAGCAG
CTGACTGCTGAAGAGCAGGTCGAAAAATGGGTGGATGGCAGGAAAAAAATACTGTGGGACAGCAAAAAGC
GACGCAATGAGGCACTCGACTGCTTCGTTTATGCGCTGGCGGCGCTGCGCATCAGTATTTCCCGCTGGCA
GCTGGATCTCAGTGCGCTGCTGGCGAGCCTGCAGGAAGAGGATGGTGCAGCAACCAACAAGAAAACACTG
GCAGATTACGCCCGTGCCTTATCCGGAGAGGATGAATAATGCCAGGCATCAAATTAAGCAGAAGGCCATC
CTGACGGATGGCCTTTTTGCGTTTCTACAAACTCTTTTGTTTATTTTTCTAAATACATTCAAATATGTAT
CCGCTCATGAGACAATAACCCTGATAAATGCTTCAATAATATTGAAAAAGGAAGAGTATGAGTATTCAAC
ATTTCCGTGTCGCCCTTATTCCCTTTTTTGCGGCATTTTGCCTTCCTGTTTTTGCTCACCCAGAAACGCT
GGTGAAAGTAAAAGATGCTGAAGATCAGTTGGGTGCACGAGTGGGTTACATCGAACTGGATCTCAACAGC
GGTAAGATCCTTGAGAGTTTTCGCCCCGAAGAACGTTTTCCAATGATGAGCACTTTTAAAGTTCTGCTAT
GTGGCGCGGTATTATCCCGTGTTGACGCCGGGCAAGAGCAACTCGGTCGCCGCATACACTATTCTCAGAA
TGACTTGGTTGAGTACTCACCAGTCACAGAAAAGCATCTTACGGATGGCATGACAGTAAGAGAATTATGC
AGTGCTGCCATAACCATGAGTGATAACACTGCGGCCAACTTACTTCTGACAACGATCGGAGGACCGAAGG
AGCTAACCGCTTTTTTGCACAACATGGGGGATCATGTAACTCGCCTTGATCGTTGGGAACCGGAGCTGAA
TGAAGCCATACCAAACGACGAGCGTGACACCACGATGCCTGTAGCAATGGCAACAACGTTGCGCAAACTA
TTAACTGGCGAACTACTTACTCTAGCTTCCCGGCAACAATTAATAGACTGGATGGAGGCGGATAAAGTTG
CAGGACCACTTCTGCGCTCGGCCCTTCCGGCTGGCTGGTTTATTGCTGATAAATCTGGAGCCGGTGAGCG
TGGGTCTCGCGGTATCATTGCAGCACTGGGGCCAGATGGTAAGCCCTCCCGTATCGTAGTTATCTACACG
ACGGGGAGTCAGGCAACTATGGATGAACGAAATAGACAGATCGCTGAGATAGGTGCCTCACTGATTAAGC
ATTGGTAACTGTCAGACCAAGTTTACTCATATATACTTTAGATTGATTTAAAACTTCATTTTTAATTTAA
AAGGATCTAGGTGAAGATCCTTTTTGATAATCTCATGACCAAAATCCCTTAACGTGAGTTTTCGTTCCAC
TGAGCGTCAGACCCCGTAGAAAAGATCAAAGGATCTTCTTGAGATCCTTTTTTTCTGCGCGTAATCTGCT
GCTTGCAAACAAAAAAACCACCGCTACCAGCGGTGGTTTGTTTGCCGGATCAAGAGCTACCAACTCTTTT
TCCGAAGGTAACTGGCTTCAGCAGAGCGCAGATACCAAATACTGTCCTTCTAGTGTAGCCGTAGTTAGGC
CACCACTTCAAGAACTCTGTAGCACCGCCTACATACCTCGCTCTGCTAATCCTGTTACCAGTGGCTGCTG
CCAGTGGCGATAAGTCGTGTCTTACCGGGTTGGACTCAAGACGATAGTTACCGGATAAGGCGCAGCGGTC
GGGCTGAACGGGGGGTTCGTGCACACAGCCCAGCTTGGAGCGAACGACCTACACCGAACTGAGATACCTA
CAGCGTGAGCTATGAGAAAGCGCCACGCTTCCCGAAGGGAGAAAGGCGGACAGGTATCCGGTAAGCGGCA
GGGTCGGAACAGGAGAGCGCACGAGGGAGCTTCCAGGGGGAAACGCCTGGTATCTTTATAGTCCTGTCGG
GTTTCGCCACCTCTGACTTGAGCGTCGATTTTTGTGATGCTCGTCAGGGGGGCGGAGCCTATGGAAAAAC
GCCAGCAACGCGGCCTTTTTACGGTTCCTGGCCTTTTGCTGGCCTTTTGCTCACATGTTCTTTCCTGCGT
TATCCCCTGATTCTGTGGATAACCGTATTACCGCCTTTGAGTGAGCTGATACCGCTCGCCGCAGCCGAAC
GACCGAGCGCAGCGAGTCAGTGAGCGAGGAAGCGGAAGAGCGCCTGATGCGGTATTTTCTCCTTACGCAT
CTGTGCGGTATTTCACACCGCATATGGTGCACTCTCAGTACAATCTGCTCTGATGCCGCATAGTTAAGCC
AGTATACACTCCGCTATCGCTACGTGACTGGGTCATGGCTGCGCCCCGACACCCGCCAACACCCGCTGAC
GCGCCCTGACGGGCTTGTCTGCTCCCGGCATCCGCTTACAGACAAGCTGTGACCGTCTCCGGGAGCTGCA
TGTGTCAGAGGTTTTCACCGTCATCACCGAAACGCGCGAGGCAGCAGATCAATTCGCGCGCGAAGGCGAA
GCGGCATGCATAATGTGCCTGTCAAATGGACGAAGCAGGGATTCTGCAAACCCTATGCTACTCCGTCAAG
CCGTCAATTGTCTGATTCGTTACCAATTATGACAACTTGACGGCTACATCATTCAC
Features (pLannotate 1.2.2; 9 found; start..end, strand, type, name):
    876..1160    +  promoter       araBAD promoter: araBAD; promoter of the L-arabinose operon of E. coli; the araC regulatory gene is transcribed in the opposite direction (Guzman et al., 1995)
   1194..3116    +  CDS            A: TERL_LAMBD - Experimental evidence at protein level: Swiss-Prot protein existence level 1. The terminase large subunit acts as an ATP driven molecular motor necessary for viral DNA translocation into empty capsids and as an endonuclease that cuts the viral genome from the concetamer to initiate and to end the packaging reaction (PubMed:11866517, PubMed:23134123). The terminase lies at a unique vertex of the procapsid and is composed of two subunits, a small terminase subunit involved in viral DNA recognition (binding to packaging sequence cos), and a large terminase subunit possessing endonucl
   3140..3167    +  terminator     rrnB T2 terminator: transcription terminator T2 from the E. coli rrnB gene
   3186..3277    +  promoter       AmpR promoter: bla
   3278..4138    +  CDS            AmpR: β-lactamase; bla; confers resistance to ampicillin, carbenicillin, and related antibiotics
   4309..4897    +  rep_origin     ori: high-copy-number ColE1/pMB1/pBR322/pUC origin of replication
   5083..5223    -  misc_feature   bom: basis of mobility region from pBR322
   5325..5365    -  CDS            rop (fragment): Rop protein, which maintains plasmids at low copy number; rop
   5487..849     -  CDS            araC (across the origin): L-arabinose regulatory protein; araC
