[The description below was written by a language model from this plasmid's Addgene catalogue record and pLannotate feature annotations shown in this document.]
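Description:
Terminase_Lambda is a 5.5 kb bacterial expression plasmid built on a pBAD backbone that carries the large terminase subunit of bacteriophage Lambda (gene A, about 1.9 kb), inserted by Gibson cloning. The coding sequence sits directly downstream of the araBAD promoter, and the divergently transcribed araC regulator gene is present on the same plasmid (it spans the numbering origin of the circular sequence). Together these give the standard arabinose-controlled system, in which AraC keeps the promoter repressed until L-arabinose is supplied, so expression of the phage protein can be switched on and titrated. An rrnB T2 terminator follows the open reading frame. No epitope or purification tags are annotated on the insert.

The plasmid is maintained in E. coli through a ColE1/pMB1-type origin and is listed as high copy. Only a short remnant of the rop gene is detected, alongside the pBR322 bom (basis of mobility) region. Selection is by ampicillin, through a β-lactamase gene driven by its own bla promoter.

The encoded protein is the ATP-driven motor and endonuclease component of the Lambda packaging machinery. It cuts genome units from concatemeric DNA and translocates them into empty procapsids, working with a small terminase subunit that recognises the cos site; that small subunit is not part of this construct. The stated purpose is simply to supply Lambda large terminase. The associated publication concerns prokaryotic innate immunity based on pattern recognition of conserved viral proteins, which suggests use for inducible expression of this phage protein in bacteria as a candidate trigger of defence systems, although the record does not spell out a specific assay.
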