Addgene plasmid #188853: Terminase_Lambda
Purpose: Large terminase from phage Lambda
Depositing lab: Feng Zhang. Depositing organization: Broad Institute. Publication: Prokaryotic innate immunity through pattern recognition of conserved viral proteins. Gao LA, Wilkinson ME, Strecker J, Makarova KS, Macrae RK, Koonin EV, Zhang F. Science. 2022 Aug 12;377(6607):eabm4096. doi: 10.1126/science.abm4096. Epub 2022 Aug 12. PubMed 35951700.
Backbone
  Vector backbone: pBAD
  Backbone size w/o insert (bp): 3590
  Total vector size (bp): 5516
  Vector type: Bacterial Expression
Growth in bacteria
  Bacterial resistance: Ampicillin, 100 μg/mL
  Growth temperature: 37°C
  Growth strain: DH5alpha
  Copy number: High Copy
Gene/Insert
  Gene/Insert name: Terminase
  Insert size (bp): 1926
  GenBank ID: NP_040581.1
  Cloning method: Gibson Cloning
  Sequencing primers: 5′ N/A
Terms and licenses: Academic/Nonprofit Terms; Industry Terms: Not Available to Industry
How to cite: Terminase_Lambda was a gift from Feng Zhang (Addgene plasmid # 188853 ; http://n2t.net/addgene:188853 ; RRID:Addgene_188853)
